Addgene plasmid #197959: pC1300_pUB10_pcoCASphi_E9t_V2_2x35Sp_HSP18t_ribozyme_AtPDS3_gRNA10
Purpose: T-DNA binary vector to express pcoCasphi driven by UBQ10 gene promoter and a single AtPDS3 gRNA driven by 2x35Sp and flanked by ribozymes.
Depositing lab: Steven Jacobsen. Depositing organization: University of California, Los Angeles (UCLA). Publication: Genome editing in plants using the compact editor CasPhi. Li Z, Zhong Z, Wu Z, Pausch P, Al-Shayeb B, Amerasekera J, Doudna JA, Jacobsen SE. Proc Natl Acad Sci U S A. 2023 Jan 24;120(4):e2216822120. doi: 10.1073/pnas.2216822120. Epub 2023 Jan 18. PubMed 36652483.
Backbone
  Vector backbone: pCambia1300
  Total vector size (bp): 15402
  Vector type: Plant Expression, CRISPR
Growth in bacteria
  Bacterial resistance: Kanamycin, 50 μg/mL
  Growth temperature: 37°C
  Growth strain: DH5alpha
  Copy number: High Copy
Gene/Insert 1
  Gene/Insert name: pcoCasphi-2 (alt names: Arabidopsis codon optimized Casphi-2; Cas12j2)
  Species: Synthetic
  Insert size (bp): 2460
  Promoter: pUBQ10
  Cloning method: Gibson Cloning
  Sequencing primers: 5′ GTGATTTCTATCTAGATCTGGTGTTAGT; 3′ CTGATGCATTGAACTTGACGAACGT
Gene/Insert 2
  Gene/Insert name: AtPDS3 gRNA10 (alt names: AtPDS3 guide RNA10 driven by the 2x35S promoter and flanked by ribozymes; cagttgacaatccagccaat)
  Species: Synthetic
  Promoter: 2x35S promoter
  Cloning method: Gibson Cloning
  Sequencing primers: 5′ CTAGGCCAGTGCCAAGCTTGCA; 3′ ACGTTGTAAAACGACGGCCAGT
Terms and licenses: Academic/Nonprofit Terms; Industry Terms: Not Available to Industry
How to cite: pC1300_pUB10_pcoCASphi_E9t_V2_2x35Sp_HSP18t_ribozyme_AtPDS3_gRNA10 was a gift from Steven Jacobsen (Addgene plasmid # 197959 ; http://n2t.net/addgene:197959 ; RRID:Addgene_197959)
