[The description below was written by a language model from this plasmid's Addgene catalogue record and pLannotate feature annotations shown in this document.]
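Description:
pC1300_pUB10_pcoCASphi_E9t_V2_2x35Sp_HSP18t_ribozyme_AtPDS3_gRNA10 is a 15.4 kb T-DNA binary vector built on pCambia1300 for Agrobacterium-mediated delivery of a CasΦ (Cas12j2) genome-editing system into plants. The backbone carries a high-copy ColE1/pUC-type origin with the pBR322 bom site for propagation in E. coli. It also carries the pVS1 oriV, RepA and StaA functions, which allow replication and stable maintenance in Agrobacterium. A kanamycin resistance gene (aphA-3) provides bacterial selection. Between the nopaline-type left and right border repeats, an enhanced CaMV 35S promoter drives hygromycin phosphotransferase with a CaMV poly(A) signal, giving hygromycin selection of transformed plants. Remnants of the pUC lac/lacZα cloning region are also present.

The T-DNA carries two divergently oriented expression units. In the first, the UBQ10 promoter (named in the record but not annotated in the feature table) drives pcoCasΦ-2, an Arabidopsis codon-optimized synthetic coding sequence for the compact nuclease. The annotated features in this region include a potato ST-LS1 IV2 intron, which would prevent functional expression in bacteria, and a partial FLAG-type epitope match near the 3′ end. The unit ends with the pea rbcS-E9 terminator. In the second unit, a 2x35S Pol II promoter transcribes a single guide RNA (gRNA10) targeting Arabidopsis PDS3, terminated by the Arabidopsis HSP18.2 terminator. The guide is flanked by self-cleaving ribozymes that release a precisely trimmed guide RNA from the longer Pol II transcript; only a hammerhead ribozyme fragment was detected by the annotation. The construct is used to test CasΦ-mediated editing in plants at the AtPDS3 locus.
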