Features (pLannotate 1.2.2; 27 found; start..end, strand, type, name):
     32..54      -  protein_bind   lac operator (fragment): The lac repressor binds to the lac operator to inhibit transcription in E. coli. This inhibition can be relieved by adding lactose or isopropyl-β-D-thiogalactopyranoside (IPTG). lac repressor encoded by lacI
     58..88      -  promoter       lac promoter: promoter for the E. coli lac operon
    103..124     -  protein_bind   CAP binding site: CAP binding activates transcription in the presence of cAMP. E. coli catabolite activator protein
    137..225     -  CDS            lacI (fragment): lac repressor; lacI; The lac repressor binds to the lac operator to inhibit transcription in E. coli. This inhibition can be relieved by adding lactose or isopropyl-β-D-thiogalactopyranoside (IPTG).
    315..991     +  promoter       CaMV 35S promoter (enhanced): cauliflower mosaic virus 35S promoter with a duplicated enhancer region
   1058..2083    +  CDS            HygR: hygromycin B phosphotransferase confers resistance to hygromycin
   2124..2298    +  polyA_signal   CaMV poly(A) signal: cauliflower mosaic virus polyadenylation signal
   2376..2400    -  misc_feature   LB T-DNA repeat: left border repeat from nopaline C58 T-DNA
   2825..3619    +  CDS            KanR: aminoglycoside phosphotransferase; aphA-3; confers resistance to kanamycin
   3706..4294    +  rep_origin     ori: high-copy-number ColE1/pMB1/pBR322/pUC origin of replication
   4480..4620    -  misc_feature   bom: basis of mobility region from pBR322
   4722..4761    -  CDS            rop (fragment): Rop protein, which maintains plasmids at low copy number; rop
   4964..5158    -  rep_origin     pVS1 oriV: origin of replication for the Pseudomonas plasmid pVS1 (Heeb et al., 2000)
   5224..6297    -  CDS            pVS1 RepA: replication protein from the Pseudomonas plasmid pVS1 (Heeb et al., 2000)
   6726..7355    -  CDS            pVS1 StaA: stability protein from the Pseudomonas plasmid pVS1 (Heeb et al., 2000)
   7915..8316    -  CDS            Y4CG_SINFN (fragment): Protein inferred from homology: Swiss-Prot protein existence level 3. From Sinorhizobium fredii (strain NBRC 101917 / NGR234).
   8656..8680    -  misc_feature   RB T-DNA repeat: right border repeat from nopaline C58 T-DNA
   8746..8900    -  CDS            lacZα (fragment): LacZα fragment of β-galactosidase; lacZ fragment
   8903..8932    -  misc_feature   MCS (fragment): pUC18/19 multiple cloning site
   8941..9189    -  terminator     HSP terminator: efficient transcription terminator from the Arabidopsis thaliana heat shock protein 18.2 gene (Nagaya et al., 2010)
   9336..9359    -  misc_RNA       sTRSV HHRz (fragment): hammerhead ribozyme from the tobacco ringspot virus satellite RNA (Khvorova et al., 2003)
   9374..9391    +  misc_feature   MCS (fragment): pUC18/19 multiple cloning site
   9393..10064   -  promoter       CaMV 35S promoter (enhanced): cauliflower mosaic virus 35S promoter with a duplicated enhancer region
  10139..10159   +  misc_feature   MCS (fragment): pUC18/19 multiple cloning site
  13138..13326   +  intron         IV2 intron: modified second intron of the potato ST-LS1 gene (Vancanneyt et al., 1990)
  14710..14733   +  CDS            3xFLAG (fragment): three tandem FLAG® epitope tags, followed by an enterokinase cleavage site
  14764..15396   +  terminator     E9 terminator: terminator and polyadenylation signal from the pea rbcS-E9 gene
>Addgene plasmid #197959 | pC1300_pUB10_pcoCASphi_E9t_V2_2x35Sp_HSP18t_ribozyme_AtPDS3_gRNA10 | addgene full sequence | sequence record 387883 | Addgene NGS Result
GTAATCATGGTCATAGCTGTTTCCTGTGTGAAATTGTTATCCGCTCACAATTCCACACAACATACGAGCC
GGAAGCATAAAGTGTAAAGCCTGGGGTGCCTAATGAGTGAGCTAACTCACATTAATTGCGTTGCGCTCAC
TGCCCGCTTTCCAGTCGGGAAACCTGTCGTGCCAGCTGCATTAATGAATCGGCCAACGCGCGGGGAGAGG
CGGTTTGCGTATTGGCTAGAGCAGCTTGCCAACATGGTGGAGCACGACACTCTCGTCTACTCCAAGAATA
TCAAAGATACAGTCTCAGAAGACCAAAGGGCTATTGAGACTTTTCAACAAAGGGTAATATCGGGAAACCT
CCTCGGATTCCATTGCCCAGCTATCTGTCACTTCATCAAAAGGACAGTAGAAAAGGAAGGTGGCACCTAC
AAATGCCATCATTGCGATAAAGGAAAGGCTATCGTTCAAGATGCCTCTGCCGACAGTGGTCCCAAAGATG
GACCCCCACCCACGAGGAGCATCGTGGAAAAAGAAGACGTTCCAACCACGTCTTCAAAGCAAGTGGATTG
ATGTGAACATGGTGGAGCACGACACTCTCGTCTACTCCAAGAATATCAAAGATACAGTCTCAGAAGACCA
AAGGGCTATTGAGACTTTTCAACAAAGGGTAATATCGGGAAACCTCCTCGGATTCCATTGCCCAGCTATC
TGTCACTTCATCAAAAGGACAGTAGAAAAGGAAGGTGGCACCTACAAATGCCATCATTGCGATAAAGGAA
AGGCTATCGTTCAAGATGCCTCTGCCGACAGTGGTCCCAAAGATGGACCCCCACCCACGAGGAGCATCGT
GGAAAAAGAAGACGTTCCAACCACGTCTTCAAAGCAAGTGGATTGATGTGATATCTCCACTGACGTAAGG
GATGACGCACAATCCCACTATCCTTCGCAAGACCCTTCCTCTATATAAGGAAGTTCATTTCATTTGGAGA
GGACACGCTGAAATCACCAGTCTCTCTCTACAAATCTATCTCTCTCGAGCTTTCGCAGATCCGGGGGGCA
ATGAGATATGAAAAAGCCTGAACTCACCGCGACGTCTGTCGAGAAGTTTCTGATCGAAAAGTTCGACAGC
GTCTCCGACCTGATGCAGCTCTCGGAGGGCGAAGAATCTCGTGCTTTCAGCTTCGATGTAGGAGGGCGTG
GATATGTCCTGCGGGTAAATAGCTGCGCCGATGGTTTCTACAAAGATCGTTATGTTTATCGGCACTTTGC
ATCGGCCGCGCTCCCGATTCCGGAAGTGCTTGACATTGGGGAGTTTAGCGAGAGCCTGACCTATTGCATC
TCCCGCCGTTCACAGGGTGTCACGTTGCAAGACCTGCCTGAAACCGAACTGCCCGCTGTTCTACAACCGG
TCGCGGAGGCTATGGATGCGATCGCTGCGGCCGATCTTAGCCAGACGAGCGGGTTCGGCCCATTCGGACC
GCAAGGAATCGGTCAATACACTACATGGCGTGATTTCATATGCGCGATTGCTGATCCCCATGTGTATCAC
TGGCAAACTGTGATGGACGACACCGTCAGTGCGTCCGTCGCGCAGGCTCTCGATGAGCTGATGCTTTGGG
CCGAGGACTGCCCCGAAGTCCGGCACCTCGTGCACGCGGATTTCGGCTCCAACAATGTCCTGACGGACAA
TGGCCGCATAACAGCGGTCATTGACTGGAGCGAGGCGATGTTCGGGGATTCCCAATACGAGGTCGCCAAC
ATCTTCTTCTGGAGGCCGTGGTTGGCTTGTATGGAGCAGCAGACGCGCTACTTCGAGCGGAGGCATCCGG
AGCTTGCAGGATCGCCACGACTCCGGGCGTATATGCTCCGCATTGGTCTTGACCAACTCTATCAGAGCTT
GGTTGACGGCAATTTCGATGATGCAGCTTGGGCGCAGGGTCGATGCGACGCAATCGTCCGATCCGGAGCC
GGGACTGTCGGGCGTACACAAATCGCCCGCAGAAGCGCGGCCGTCTGGACCGATGGCTGTGTAGAAGTAC
TCGCCGATAGTGGAAACCGACGCCCCAGCACTCGTCCGAGGGCAAAGAAATAGAGTAGATGCCGACCGGG
ATCTGTCGATCGACAAGCTCGAGTTTCTCCATAATAATGTGTGAGTAGTTCCCAGATAAGGGAATTAGGG
TTCCTATAGGGTTTCGCTCATGTGTTGAGCATATAAGAAACCCTTAGTATGTATTTGTATTTGTAAAATA
CTTCTATCAATAAAATTTCTAATTCCTAAAACCAAAATCCAGTACTAAAATCCAGATCCCCCGAATTAAT
TCGGCGTTAATTCAGTACATTAAAAACGTCCGCAATGTGTTATTAAGTTGTCTAAGCGTCAATTTGTTTA
CACCACAATATATCCTGCCACCAGCCAGCCAACAGCTCCCCGACCGGCAGCTCGGCACAAAATCACCACT
CGATACAGGCAGCCCATCAGTCCGGGACGGCGTCAGCGGGAGAGCCGTTGTAAGGCGGCAGACTTTGCTC
ATGTTACCGATGCTATTCGGAAGAACGGCAACTAAGCTGCCGGGTTTGAAACACGGATGATCTCGCGGAG
GGTAGCATGTTGATTGTAACGATGACAGAGCGTTGCTGCCTGTGATCACCGCGGTTTCAAAATCGGCTCC
GTCGATACTATGTTATACGCCAACTTTGAAAACAACTTTGAAAAAGCTGTTTTCTGGTATTTAAGGTTTT
AGAATGCAAGGAACAGTGAATTGGAGTTCGTCTTGTTATAATTAGCTTCTTGGGGTATCTTTAAATACTG
TAGAAAAGAGGAAGGAAATAATAAATGGCTAAAATGAGAATATCACCGGAATTGAAAAAACTGATCGAAA
AATACCGCTGCGTAAAAGATACGGAAGGAATGTCTCCTGCTAAGGTATATAAGCTGGTGGGAGAAAATGA
AAACCTATATTTAAAAATGACGGACAGCCGGTATAAAGGGACCACCTATGATGTGGAACGGGAAAAGGAC
ATGATGCTATGGCTGGAAGGAAAGCTGCCTGTTCCAAAGGTCCTGCACTTTGAACGGCATGATGGCTGGA
GCAATCTGCTCATGAGTGAGGCCGATGGCGTCCTTTGCTCGGAAGAGTATGAAGATGAACAAAGCCCTGA
AAAGATTATCGAGCTGTATGCGGAGTGCATCAGGCTCTTTCACTCCATCGACATATCGGATTGTCCCTAT
ACGAATAGCTTAGACAGCCGCTTAGCCGAATTGGATTACTTACTGAATAACGATCTGGCCGATGTGGATT
GCGAAAACTGGGAAGAAGACACTCCATTTAAAGATCCGCGCGAGCTGTATGATTTTTTAAAGACGGAAAA
GCCCGAAGAGGAACTTGTCTTTTCCCACGGCGACCTGGGAGACAGCAACATCTTTGTGAAAGATGGCAAA
GTAAGTGGCTTTATTGATCTTGGGAGAAGCGGCAGGGCGGACAAGTGGTATGACATTGCCTTCTGCGTCC
GGTCGATCAGGGAGGATATCGGGGAAGAACAGTATGTCGAGCTATTTTTTGACTTACTGGGGATCAAGCC
TGATTGGGAGAAAATAAAATATTATATTTTACTGGATGAATTGTTTTAGTACCTAGAATGCATGACCAAA
ATCCCTTAACGTGAGTTTTCGTTCCACTGAGCGTCAGACCCCGTAGAAAAGATCAAAGGATCTTCTTGAG
ATCCTTTTTTTCTGCGCGTAATCTGCTGCTTGCAAACAAAAAAACCACCGCTACCAGCGGTGGTTTGTTT
GCCGGATCAAGAGCTACCAACTCTTTTTCCGAAGGTAACTGGCTTCAGCAGAGCGCAGATACCAAATACT
GTCCTTCTAGTGTAGCCGTAGTTAGGCCACCACTTCAAGAACTCTGTAGCACCGCCTACATACCTCGCTC
TGCTAATCCTGTTACCAGTGGCTGCTGCCAGTGGCGATAAGTCGTGTCTTACCGGGTTGGACTCAAGACG
ATAGTTACCGGATAAGGCGCAGCGGTCGGGCTGAACGGGGGGTTCGTGCACACAGCCCAGCTTGGAGCGA
ACGACCTACACCGAACTGAGATACCTACAGCGTGAGCTATGAGAAAGCGCCACGCTTCCCGAAGGGAGAA
AGGCGGACAGGTATCCGGTAAGCGGCAGGGTCGGAACAGGAGAGCGCACGAGGGAGCTTCCAGGGGGAAA
CGCCTGGTATCTTTATAGTCCTGTCGGGTTTCGCCACCTCTGACTTGAGCGTCGATTTTTGTGATGCTCG
TCAGGGGGGCGGAGCCTATGGAAAAACGCCAGCAACGCGGCCTTTTTACGGTTCCTGGCCTTTTGCTGGC
CTTTTGCTCACATGTTCTTTCCTGCGTTATCCCCTGATTCTGTGGATAACCGTATTACCGCCTTTGAGTG
AGCTGATACCGCTCGCCGCAGCCGAACGACCGAGCGCAGCGAGTCAGTGAGCGAGGAAGCGGAAGAGCGC
CTGATGCGGTATTTTCTCCTTACGCATCTGTGCGGTATTTCACACCGCATATGGTGCACTCTCAGTACAA
TCTGCTCTGATGCCGCATAGTTAAGCCAGTATACACTCCGCTATCGCTACGTGACTGGGTCATGGCTGCG
CCCCGACACCCGCCAACACCCGCTGACGCGCCCTGACGGGCTTGTCTGCTCCCGGCATCCGCTTACAGAC
AAGCTGTGACCGTCTCCGGGAGCTGCATGTGTCAGAGGTTTTCACCGTCATCACCGAAACGCGCGAGGCA
GGGTGCCTTGATGTGGGCGCCGGCGGTCGAGTGGCGACGGCGCGGCTTGTCCGCGCCCTGGTAGATTGCC
TGGCCGTAGGCCAGCCATTTTTGAGCGGCCAGCGGCCGCGATAGGCCGACGCGAAGCGGCGGGGCGTAGG
GAGCGCAGCGACCGAAGGGTAGGCGCTTTTTGCAGCTCTTCGGCTGTGCGCTGGCCAGACAGTTATGCAC
AGGCCAGGCGGGTTTTAAGAGTTTTAATAAGTTTTAAAGAGTTTTAGGCGGAAAAATCGCCTTTTTTCTC
TTTTATATCAGTCACTTACATGTGTGACCGGTTCCCAATGTACGGCTTTGGGTTCCCAATGTACGGGTTC
CGGTTCCCAATGTACGGCTTTGGGTTCCCAATGTACGTGCTATCCACAGGAAAGAGACCTTTTCGACCTT
TTTCCCCTGCTAGGGCAATTTGCCCTAGCATCTGCTCCGTACATTAGGAACCGGCGGATGCTTCGCCCTC
GATCAGGTTGCGGTAGCGCATGACTAGGATCGGGCCAGCCTGCCCCGCCTCCTCCTTCAAATCGTACTCC
GGCAGGTCATTTGACCCGATCAGCTTGCGCACGGTGAAACAGAACTTCTTGAACTCTCCGGCGCTGCCAC
TGCGTTCGTAGATCGTCTTGAACAACCATCTGGCTTCTGCCTTGCCTGCGGCGCGGCGTGCCAGGCGGTA
GAGAAAACGGCCGATGCCGGGATCGATCAAAAAGTAATCGGGGTGAACCGTCAGCACGTCCGGGTTCTTG
CCTTCTGTGATCTCGCGGTACATCCAATCAGCTAGCTCGATCTCGATGTACTCCGGCCGCCCGGTTTCGC
TCTTTACGATCTTGTAGCGGCTAATCAAGGCTTCACCCTCGGATACCGTCACCAGGCGGCCGTTCTTGGC
CTTCTTCGTACGCTGCATGGCAACGTGCGTGGTGTTTAACCGAATGCAGGTTTCTACCAGGTCGTCTTTC
TGCTTTCCGCCATCGGCTCGCCGGCAGAACTTGAGTACGTCCGCAACGTGTGGACGGAACACGCGGCCGG
GCTTGTCTCCCTTCCCTTCCCGGTATCGGTTCATGGATTCGGTTAGATGGGAAACCGCCATCAGTACCAG
GTCGTAATCCCACACACTGGCCATGCCGGCCGGCCCTGCGGAAACCTCTACGTGCCCGTCTGGAAGCTCG
TAGCGGATCACCTCGCCAGCTCGTCGGTCACGCTTCGACAGACGGAAAACGGCCACGTCCATGATGCTGC
GACTATCGCGGGTGCCCACGTCATAGAGCATCGGAACGAAAAAATCTGGTTGCTCGTCGCCCTTGGGCGG
CTTCCTAATCGACGGCGCACCGGCTGCCGGCGGTTGCCGGGATTCTTTGCGGATTCGATCAGCGGCCGCT
TGCCACGATTCACCGGGGCGTGCTTCTGCCTCGATGCGTTGCCGCTGGGCGGCCTGCGCGGCCTTCAACT
TCTCCACCAGGTCATCACCCAGCGCCGCGCCGATTTGTACCGGGCCGGATGGTTTGCGACCGCTCACGCC
GATTCCTCGGGCTTGGGGGTTCCAGTGCCATTGCAGGGCCGGCAGGCAACCCAGCCGCTTACGCCTGGCC
AACCGCCCGTTCCTCCACACATGGGGCATTCCACGGCGTCGGTGCCTGGTTGTTCTTGATTTTCCATGCC
GCCTCCTTTAGCCGCTAAAATTCATCTACTCATTTATTCATTTGCTCATTTACTCTGGTAGCTGCGCGAT
GTATTCAGATAGCAGCTCGGTAATGGTCTTGCCTTGGCGTACCGCGTACATCTTCAGCTTGGTGTGATCC
TCCGCCGGCAACTGAAAGTTGACCCGCTTCATGGCTGGCGTGTCTGCCAGGCTGGCCAACGTTGCAGCCT
TGCTGCTGCGTGCGCTCGGACGGCCGGCACTTAGCGTGTTTGTGCTTTTGCTCATTTTCTCTTTACCTCA
TTAACTCAAATGAGTTTTGATTTAATTTCAGCGGCCAGCGCCTGGACCTCGCGGGCAGCGTCGCCCTCGG
GTTCTGATTCAAGAACGGTTGTGCCGGCGGCGGCAGTGCCTGGGTAGCTCACGCGCTGCGTGATACGGGA
CTCAAGAATGGGCAGCTCGTACCCGGCCAGCGCCTCGGCAACCTCACCGCCGATGCGCGTGCCTTTGATC
GCCCGCGACACGACAAAGGCCGCTTGTAGCCTTCCATCCGTGACCTCAATGCGCTGCTTAACCAGCTCCA
CCAGGTCGGCGGTGGCCCATATGTCGTAAGGGCTTGGCTGCACCGGAATCAGCACGAAGTCGGCTGCCTT
GATCGCGGACACAGCCAAGTCCGCCGCCTGGGGCGCTCCGTCGATCACTACGAAGTCGCGCCGGCCGATG
GCCTTCACGTCGCGGTCAATCGTCGGGCGGTCGATGCCGACAACGGTTAGCGGTTGATCTTCCCGCACGG
CCGCCCAATCGCGGGCACTGCCCTGGGGATCGGAATCGACTAACAGAACATCGGCCCCGGCGAGTTGCAG
GGCGCGGGCTAGATGGGTTGCGATGGTCGTCTTGCCTGACCCGCCTTTCTGGTTAAGTACAGCGATAACC
TTCATGCGTTCCCCTTGCGTATTTGTTTATTTACTCATCGCATCATATACGCAGCGACCGCATGACGCAA
GCTGTTTTACTCAAATACACATCACCTTTTTAGACGGCGGCGCTCGGTTTCTTCAGCGGCCAAGCTGGCC
GGCCAGGCCGCCAGCTTGGCATCAGACAAACCGGCCAGGATTTCATGCAGCCGCACGGTTGAGACGTGCG
CGGGCGGCTCGAACACGTACCCGGCCGCGATCATCTCCGCCTCGATCTCTTCGGTAATGAAAAACGGTTC
GTCCTGGCCGTCCTGGTGCGGTTTCATGCTTGTTCCTCTTGGCGTTCATTCTCGGCGGCCGCCAGGGCGT
CGGCCTCGGTCAATGCGTCCTCACGGAAGGCACCGCGCCGCCTGGCCTCGGTGGGCGTCACTTCCTCGCT
GCGCTCAAGTGCGCGGTACAGGGTCGAGCGATGCACGCCAAGCAGTGCAGCCGCCTCTTTCACGGTGCGG
CCTTCCTGGTCGATCAGCTCGCGGGCGTGCGCGATCTGTGCCGGGGTGAGGGTAGGGCGGGGGCCAAACT
TCACGCCTCGGGCCTTGGCGGCCTCGCGCCCGCTCCGGGTGCGGTCGATGATTAGGGAACGCTCGAACTC
GGCAATGCCGGCGAACACGGTCAACACCATGCGGCCGGCCGGCGTGGTGGTGTCGGCCCACGGCTCTGCC
AGGCTACGCAGGCCCGCGCCGGCCTCCTGGATGCGCTCGGCAATGTCCAGTAGGTCGCGGGTGCTGCGGG
CCAGGCGGTCTAGCCTGGTCACTGTCACAACGTCGCCAGGGCGTAGGTGGTCAAGCATCCTGGCCAGCTC
CGGGCGGTCGCGCCTGGTGCCGGTGATCTTCTCGGAAAACAGCTTGGTGCAGCCGGCCGCGTGCAGTTCG
GCCCGTTGGTTGGTCAAGTCCTGGTCGTCGGTGCTGACGCGGGCATAGCCCAGCAGGCCAGCGGCGGCGC
TCTTGTTCATGGCGTAATGTCTCCGGTTCTAGTCGCAAGTATTCTACTTTATGCGACTAAAACACGCGAC
AAGAAAACGCCAGGAAAAGGGCAGGGCGGCAGCCTGTCGCGTAACTTAGGACTTGTGCGACATGTCGTTT
TCAGAAGACGGCTGCACTGAACGTCAGAAGCCGACTGCACTATAGCAGCGGAGGGGTTGGATCAAAGTAC
TTTGATCCCGAGGGGAACCCTGTGGTTGGCATGCACATACAAATGGACGAACGGATAAACCTTTTCACGC
CCTTTTAAATATCCGATTATTCTAATAAACGCTCTTTTCTCTTAGGTTTACCCGCCAATATATCCTGTCA
AACACTGATAGTTTAAACTGAAGGCGGGAAACGACAATCTGATCCAAGCTCAAGCTGCTCTAGCATTCGC
CATTCAGGCTGCGCAACTGTTGGGAAGGGCGATCGGTGCGGGCCTCTTCGCTATTACGCCAGCTGGCGAA
AGGGGGATGTGCTGCAAGGCGATTAAGTTGGGTAACGCCAGGGTTTTCCCAGTCACGACGTTGTAAAACG
ACGGCCAGTGCCAAGCTTGCATGCCTGCAGGTCGACTCTAGATCACTAGTCTTATCTTTAATCATATTCC
ATAGTCCATACCATAGCACATACAGTAGTTATATGCTGCAGAAGAGATCCAACAAAACATTCACAATGGA
TTATAGAAACATTTGTTTATTCATTATAATGAGATCTTACATTCATTTAATATTAGAAAAAGCCACAAAT
TCATAACACAACAAGCCAAGAAAAAAACACAAACTTAAGCACACAAGCTTTTTATTTGACACACCAAATA
TTTCATCTTCATCTTCATATTTAATTAAGTCCCATTCGCCATGCCGAAGCATGTTGCCCAGCCGGCGCCA
GCGAGGAGGCTGGGACCATGCCGGCCATTGGCTGGATTGTCAACTGGTCCCCTCGTGAGGGGCAATCGTT
GAGCGTTCCGACGACGAGCTTACTCGTTTCGTCCTCACGGACTCATCAGGTCGGAGCTGAGGCGGGATCC
TCTAGAGTCGAGGTCCTCTCCAAATGAAATGAACTTCCTTATATAGAGGAAGGGTCTTGCGAAGGATAGT
GGGATTGTGCGTCATCCCTTACGTCAGTGGAGATATCACATCAATCCACTTGCTTTGAAGACGTGGTTGG
AACGTCTTCTTTTTCCACGATGCTCCTCGTGGGTGGGGGTCCATCTTTGGGACCACTGTCGGCAGAGGCA
TCTTCAACGATGGCCTTTCCTTTATCGCAATGATGGCATTTGTAGGAGCCACCTTCCTTTTCCACTATCT
TCACAATAAAGTGACAGATAGCTGGGCAATGGAATCCGAGGAGGTTTCCGGATATTACCCTTTGTTGAAA
AGTCTCAATTGCCCTTTGGTCTTCTGAGACTGTATCTTTGATATTTTTGGAGTAGACAAGTGTGTCGTGC
TCCACCATGTTATCACATCAATCCACTTGCTTTGAAGACGTGGTTGGAACGTCTTCTTTTTCCACGATGC
TCCTCGTGGGTGGGGGTCCATCTTTGGGACCACTGTCGGCAGAGGCATCTTCAACGATGGCCTTTCCTTT
ATCGCAATGATGGCATTTGTAGGAGCCACCTTCCTTTTCCACTATCTTCACAATAAAGTGACAGATAGCT
GGGCAATGGAATCCGAGGAGGTTTCCGGATATTACCCTTTGTTGAAAAGTCTCAATTGCCCTTTGGTCTT
CTGAGACTGTATCTTTGATATTTTTGGAGTAGACAAGTGTGTCGTGCTCCACCATGTTGACCTGCAGGCA
TGCAAGCTTGGCACTGGCCTAGTATCCTAGGAAGGTACCAGTCTAGCTCAACAGAGCTTTTAACCCAAAT
TGGTACAATAGAATACAACTTTAGATCATAATTCTCAAAAGAAAGAGATTCCTTAGCTATTCTATCTGCC
ACTCCATTTCCTTCTCGGCTTGTATGCACAAGCATAAAATCCTCAAACTTGCTAAGTAGATACTTTATGT
CTTGGATAATTGGATTGAGACTTGACAAGCATAACTTTCATGTAACCAAAGACACAAGTTGCTGAGAATC
CACCTCAAAAATGATCTTCCTATAATTGAATCGGGATAATGACAGCACAGCCCATCTAAGAGCCTCCACT
TCTACTTCCAGCACGCTTCTTACTTTTACCACAGCTCTTGCACCTAACCATAACACCTTCCCTGTATGAT
CGCGAAGCACCCACCCTAAGCCACATTTTAATCCTTCTGTTGGCCATGCCCCATCAAAGTTGCACTTAAC
CCAAGATTGTGGTGGAGCTTCCCATGTTTCTCGTCTGTCCCGACGGTGTTGTGGTTGGTGCTTTCCTTAC
ATTCTGAGCCTCTTTCCTTCTAATCCACTCATCTGCATCTTCTTGTGTCCTTACTAATACCTCATTGGTT
CCAAATTCCCTCCCTTTAAGCACCAGCTCGTTTCTGTTCTTCCACAGCCTCCCAAGTATCCAAGGGACTA
AAGCCTCCACATTCTTCAGATCAGGATATTCTTGTTTAAGATGTTGAACTCTATGGAGGTTTGTATGAAC
TGATGATCTAGGACCGGATAAGTTCCCTTCTTCATAGCGAACTTATTCAAAGAATGTTTTGTGTATCATT
CTTGTTACATTGTTATTAATGAAAAAATATTATTGGTCATTGGACTGAACACGAGTGTTAAATATGGACC
AGGCCCCAAATAAGATCCATTGATATATGAATTAAATAACAAGAATAAATCGAGTCACCAAACCACTTGC
CTTTTTTAACGAGACTTGTTCACCAACTTGATACAAAAGTCATTATCCTATGCAAATCAATAATCATACA
AAAATATCCAATAACACTAAAAAATTAAAAGAAATGGATAATTTCACAATATGTTATACGATAAAGAAGT
TACTTTTCCAAGAAATTCACTGATTTTATAAGCCCACTTGCATTAGATAAATGGCAAAAAAAAACAAAAA
GGAAAAGAAATAAAGCACGAAGAATTCTAGAAAATACGAAATACGCTTCAATGCAGTGGGACCCACGGTT
CAATTATTGCCAATTTTCAGCTCCACCGTATATTTAAAAAATAAAACGATAATGCTAAAAAAATATAAAT
CGTAACGATCGTTAAATCTCAACGGCTGGATCTTATGACGACCGTTAGAAATTGTGGTTGTCGACGAGTC
AGTAATAAACGGCGTCAAAGTGGTTGCAGCCGGCACACACGAGTCGTGTTTATCAACTCAAAGCACAAAT
ACTTTTCCTCAACCTAAAAATAAGGCAATTAGCCAAAAACAACTTTGCGTGTAAACAACGCTCAATACAC
GTGTCATTTTATTATTAGCTATTGCTTCACCGCCTTAGCTTTCTCGTGACCTAGTCGTCCTCGTCTTTTC
TTCTTCTTCTTCTATAAAACAATACCCAAAGAGCTCTTCTTCTTCACAATTCAGATTTCAATTTCTCAAA
ATCTTAAAAACTTTCTCTCAATTCTCTCTACCGTGATCAAGGTAAATTTCTGTGTTCCTTATTCTCTCAA
AATCTTCGATTTTGTTTTCGTTCGATCCCAATTTCGTATATGTTCTTTGGTTTAGATTCTGTTAATCTTA
GATCGAAGACGATTTTCTGGGTTTGATCGTTAGATATCATCTTAATTCTCGATTAGGGTTTCATAGATAT
CATCCGATTTGTTCAAATAATTTGAGTTTTGTCGAATAATTACTCTTCGATTTGTGATTTCTATCTAGAT
CTGGTGTTAGTTTCTAGTTTGTGCGATCGAATTTGTCGATTAATCTGAGTTTTTCTGATTAACAGATGCC
GAAGCCCGCCGTCGAATCAGAGTTTTCCAAAGTCCTCAAGAAACACTTTCCTGGGGAGCGTTTTAGGTCT
AGCTATATGAAGAGGGGGGGTAAAATTCTGGCAGCACAAGGCGAGGAAGCTGTAGTGGCGTACTTGCAGG
GAAAGAGTGAGGAGGAACCGCCGAATTTTCAGCCGCCGGCGAAGTGCCACGTGGTCACCAAAAGCAGGGA
TTTCGCAGAATGGCCCATAATGAAAGCCTCTGAAGCCATACAGAGGTACATCTATGCGCTCAGCACTACA
GAGCGAGCTGCCTGCAAACCGGGTAAGAGCTCAGAAAGTCACGCGGCCTGGTTCGCGGCTACAGGGGTGA
GCAATCACGGCTATTCTCATGTACAAGGTCTTAACCTGATCTTTGACCACACGCTAGGACGATACGATGG
CGTTTTAAAGAAAGTACAGCTTCGAAATGAGAAGGCCCGAGCTAGATTGGAAAGCATAAACGCCTCACGA
GCTGATGAAGGATTGCCGGAAATCAAGGCCGAGGAGGAGGAGGTAGCTACAAATGAAACAGGTCATCTAC
TACAGCCGCCAGGCATAAACCCATCATTCTACGTCTACCAGACCATATCTCCGCAGGCTTACCGACCAAG
GGACGAAATAGTGTTACCACCCGAGTACGCCGGTTACGTCAGGGATCCGAACGCTCCGATTCCACTGGGC
GTGGTCAGGAACCGTTGTGACATACAGAAGGGTTGCCCGGGATATATACCCGAGTGGCAGAGGGAAGCTG
GTACGGCAATTAGTCCCAAGACAGGAAAAGCAGTGACGGTTCCAGGACTTAGCCCGAAGAAGAATAAACG
TATGCGTAGGTACTGGAGGTCAGAAAAGGAGAAGGCTCAAGATGCACTTCTCGTAACTGTAAGGATAGGT
ACCGATTGGGTAGTCATAGACGTAAGAGGATTACTAAGAAACGCCAGGTAAGTTTCTGCTTCTACCTTTG
ATATATATATAATAATTATCATTAATTAGTAGTAATATAATATTTCAAATATTTTTTTCAAAATAAAAGA
ATGTAGTATATAGCAATTGCTTTTCTGTAGTTTATAAGTGTGTATATTTTAATTTATAACTTTTCTAATA
TATGACCAAAATTTGTTGATGTGCAGGTGGAGGACTATTGCTCCCAAGGACATAAGTTTAAATGCACTTC
TAGATTTATTTACCGGTGATCCAGTCATCGATGTCAGACGAAACATCGTGACCTTCACCTATACCTTGGA
CGCTTGCGGAACTTATGCTAGAAAATGGACTCTCAAGGGAAAACAGACAAAAGCAACCTTAGATAAACTG
ACAGCGACACAAACTGTGGCCTTAGTTGCTATAGATCTGGGACAAACAAACCCAATTAGCGCGGGTATCA
GTCGTGTCACACAGGAGAACGGGGCCCTCCAGTGCGAACCGCTTGATCGTTTTACATTGCCTGATGACCT
TTTGAAAGATATTTCTGCGTACCGAATTGCATGGGACCGTAACGAGGAGGAACTCAGGGCCAGATCCGTT
GAGGCACTCCCAGAGGCACAACAAGCAGAGGTCAGAGCTCTGGACGGGGTCTCCAAAGAGACCGCGCGTA
CACAGTTGTGCGCGGACTTCGGTCTGGACCCAAAGCGACTACCGTGGGATAAAATGAGTAGCAATACCAC
GTTCATAAGCGAGGCGCTCCTTTCCAACAGCGTATCCCGTGACCAAGTATTCTTTACCCCGGCCCCAAAG
AAAGGAGCCAAGAAGAAAGCACCGGTGGAAGTGATGCGAAAAGACAGGACATGGGCGCGAGCGTACAAAC
CACGACTCTCAGTAGAAGCACAAAAGTTGAAAAATGAGGCTCTTTGGGCTTTGAAGCGTACCTCTCCAGA
ATATCTAAAGTTGTCACGACGTAAAGAAGAATTGTGTAGGAGGTCCATTAATTACGTGATAGAAAAAACT
AGAAGGCGAACCCAATGCCAAATTGTGATCCCCGTTATAGAAGATCTAAATGTCCGATTTTTCCACGGGT
CTGGCAAACGACTCCCGGGCTGGGATAACTTCTTCACGGCAAAGAAGGAAAACCGATGGTTTATCCAAGG
GCTACATAAGGCGTTTTCTGACTTAAGGACCCACCGATCCTTCTACGTGTTCGAGGTGCGTCCAGAGAGA
ACATCAATCACCTGTCCGAAATGCGGGCACTGTGAAGTGGGGAACAGGGATGGAGAAGCCTTTCAGTGTC
TCAGTTGCGGTAAGACATGCAACGCAGATCTGGACGTAGCGACACATAACTTGACTCAAGTGGCGCTCAC
CGGCAAAACAATGCCGAAGAGAGAGGAGCCTAGAGATGCACAAGGGACAGCCCCCGCGAGAAAGACGAAG
AAAGCTAGCAAGTCAAAGGCACCCCCGGCTGAACGTGAGGATCAGACTCCCGCTCAAGAGCCGTCCCAAA
CGTCCGGATCCGGACCGAAGAAAAAGCGAAAGGTAGAGGATCCTAAAAAGAAGCGTAAAGTCTCCTTGGG
TTCTGGCTCCGACTATAAGGATGACGATGACAAAGACTATAAGGATGACGACGACAAGTGAAGAGCTTTC
GTTCGTATCATCGGTTTCGACAACGTTCGTCAAGTTCAATGCATCAGTTTCATTGCGCACACACCAGAAT
CCTACTGAGTTTGAGTATTATGGCATTGGGAAAACTGTTTTTCTTGTACCATTTGTTGTGCTTGTAATTT
ACTGTGTTTTTTATTCGGTTTTCGCTATCGAACTGTGAAATGGAAATGGATGGAGAAGAGTTAATGAATG
ATATGGTCCTTTTGTTCATTCTCAAATTAATATTATTTGTTTTTTCTCTTATTTGTTGTGTGTTGAATTT
GAAATTATAAGAGATATGCAAACATTTTGTTTTGAGTAAAAATGTGTCAAATCGTGGCCTCTAATGACCG
AAGTTAATATGAGGAGTAAAACACTTGTAGTTGTACCATTATGCTTATTCACTAGGCAACAAATATATTT
TCAGACCTAGAAAAGCTGCAAATGTTACTGAATACAAGTATGTCCTCTTGTGTTTTAGACATTTATGAAC
TTTCCTTTATGTAATTTTCCAGAATCCTTGTCAGATTCTAATCATTGCTTTATAATTATAGTTATACTCA
TGGATTTGTAGTTGAGTATGAAAATATTTTTTAATGCATTTTATGACTTGCCAATTGATTGACAACGAAT
TC
